Addgene plasmid #15335: pSKBAD2
Depositing lab: Hideo Iwai. Depositing organization: University of Helsinki, Institute of Biotechnology. Publication: Highly efficient protein trans-splicing by a naturally split DnaE intein from Nostoc punctiforme. Iwai H, Zuger S, Jin J, Tam PH. FEBS Lett. 2006 Mar 20. 580(7):1853-8. 10.1016/j.febslet.2006.02.045 PubMed 16516207.
Backbone
  Vector backbone: pBAD
  Backbone manufacturer: Invitrogen but modified
  Backbone size w/o insert (bp): 4771
  Vector type: Bacterial Expression
Growth in bacteria
  Bacterial resistance: Ampicillin, 100 μg/mL
  Growth temperature: 37°C
  Growth strain: DH5alpha
  Copy number: Low Copy
Gene/Insert
  Gene/Insert name: DnaE C-intein (alt name: Intein)
  Species: Nostoc punctiforme
  Insert size (bp): 117
  Tag / fusion protein: GB1 (C terminal on backbone)
  Cloning method: Restriction Enzyme; 5′ cloning site NdeI (not destroyed); 3′ cloning site KpnI (not destroyed)
  Sequencing primers: 5′ pBAD-fw
Terms and licenses: Academic/Nonprofit Terms; Industry Terms: Not Available to Industry
How to cite: pSKBAD2 was a gift from Hideo Iwai (Addgene plasmid # 15335 ; http://n2t.net/addgene:15335 ; RRID:Addgene_15335)
