[The description below was written by a language model from this plasmid's Addgene catalogue record, the feature table of its GenBank file and pLannotate feature annotations shown in this document.]
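Description:
pSKBAD2 is a bacterial expression plasmid built on a modified pBAD backbone for arabinose-inducible production of the C-terminal half of the naturally split DnaE intein from Nostoc punctiforme. The short intein fragment (about 117 bp) was inserted between NdeI and KpnI sites, both of which are retained. It sits in frame with the B1 domain of streptococcal protein G (GB1), which lies downstream on the backbone as a C-terminal fusion partner. Neither feature table annotates the intein coding segment itself. One table does detect a GB1 fragment in the expected position, just downstream of the ribosome binding site.

Transcription is driven by the E. coli araBAD promoter, with the divergently transcribed araC regulator gene carried on the same plasmid, so expression is repressed without L-arabinose and induced by adding it. Translation initiates from the efficient bacteriophage T7 gene 10 ribosome binding site, and the rrnB T1 and T2 terminators close the transcription unit. The plasmid is maintained in E. coli through a ColE1/pBR322-type origin with the adjacent bom mobilisation region, and it is selected with ampicillin via beta-lactamase. The catalogue lists it as low copy, although only a fragment of rop is annotated. An f1/M13 phage origin is also present, along with remnants of the pBR322 tetracycline resistance region.

In the associated work on protein trans-splicing, a C-intein–GB1 fusion of this kind serves as one of two precursor halves. When it meets a partner protein carrying the matching N-intein, the two halves reassemble, excise themselves and ligate the flanking sequences. GB1 thus acts as a small, soluble model extein for measuring splicing efficiency. The record does not describe the partner construct.
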