LOCUS       Exported 4888 bp ds-DNA circular SYN 12-MAY-2021
DEFINITION  synthetic circular DNA
ACCESSION   .
VERSION     .
KEYWORDS    pSKBAD2
SOURCE      synthetic DNA construct
  ORGANISM  synthetic DNA construct
REFERENCE   1 (bases 1 to 4888)
  AUTHORS   Iwai H, Zuger S, Jin J, Tam PH
  TITLE     Highly efficient protein trans-splicing by a naturally split DnaE
            intein from Nostoc punctiforme.
  JOURNAL   FEBS Lett. 2006 Mar 20. 580(7):1853-8.
  PUBMED    16516207
REFERENCE   2 (bases 1 to 4888)
  AUTHORS   .
  TITLE     Direct Submission
  JOURNAL   Exported May 12, 2021 from SnapGene Server 1.1.58
            http://www.snapgene.com
FEATURES             Location/Qualifiers
     source          1..4888
                     /organism="synthetic DNA construct"
                     /mol_type="other DNA"
     primer_bind     complement(329..346)
                     /label=pBAD Reverse
                     /note="For vectors with E. coli araBAD promoter, reverse
                     primer"
     terminator      498..584
                     /gene="Escherichia coli rrnB"
                     /label=rrnB T1 terminator
                     /note="transcription terminator T1 from the E. coli rrnB
                     gene"
     terminator      676..703
                     /label=rrnB T2 terminator
                     /note="transcription terminator T2 from the E. coli rrnB
                     gene"
     promoter        721..812
                     /gene="bla"
                     /label=AmpR promoter
     CDS             813..1673
                     /codon_start=1
                     /gene="bla"
                     /product="beta-lactamase"
                     /label=AmpR
                     /note="confers resistance to ampicillin, carbenicillin, and
                     related antibiotics"
                     /translation="MSIQHFRVALIPFFAAFCLPVFAHPETLVKVKDAEDQLGARVGYI
                     ELDLNSGKILESFRPEERFPMMSTFKVLLCGAVLSRVDAGQEQLGRRIHYSQNDLVEYS
                     PVTEKHLTDGMTVRELCSAAITMSDNTAANLLLTTIGGPKELTAFLHNMGDHVTRLDRW
                     EPELNEAIPNDERDTTMPAAMATTLRKLLTGELLTLASRQQLIDWMEADKVAGPLLRSA
                     LPAGWFIADKSGAGERGSRGIIAALGPDGKPSRIVVIYTTGSQATMDERNRQIAEIGAS
                     LIKHW"
     primer_bind     complement(1031..1050)
                     /label=Amp-R
                     /note="Ampicillin resistance gene, reverse primer"
     rep_origin      1715..2170
                     /direction=RIGHT
                     /label=f1 ori
                     /note="f1 bacteriophage origin of replication; arrow
                     indicates direction of (+) strand synthesis"
     primer_bind     complement(1802..1821)
                     /label=F1ori-R
                     /note="F1 origin, reverse primer"
     primer_bind     2012..2033
                     /label=F1ori-F
                     /note="F1 origin, forward primer"
     rep_origin      2281..2869
                     /direction=RIGHT
                     /label=ori
                     /note="high-copy-number ColE1/pMB1/pBR322/pUC origin of
                     replication"
     primer_bind     2770..2789
                     /label=pBR322ori-F
                     /note="pBR322 origin, forward primer"
     primer_bind     3023..3040
                     /label=L4440
                     /note="L4440 vector, forward primer"
     misc_feature    3055..3195
                     /label=bom
                     /note="basis of mobility region from pBR322"
     primer_bind     complement(3121..3140)
                     /label=pRS-marker
                     /note="pRS vectors, use to sequence yeast selectable
                     marker"
     primer_bind     3281..3303
                     /label=pGEX 3'
                     /note="pGEX vectors, reverse primer"
     primer_bind     3442..3461
                     /label=pBRrevBam
                     /note="pBR322 vectors, tet region, downstream of BamHI,
                     reverse primer"
     CDS             complement(3644..4522)
                     /codon_start=1
                     /gene="araC"
                     /product="L-arabinose regulatory protein"
                     /label=araC
                     /translation="MAEAQNDPLLPGYSFNAHLVAGLTPIEANGYLDFFIDRPLGMKGY
                     ILNLTIRGQGVVKNQGREFVCRPGDILLFPPGEIHHYGRHPEAREWYHQWVYFRPRAYW
                     HEWLNWPSIFANTGFFRPDEAHQPHFSDLFGQIINAGQGEGRYSELLAINLLEQLLLRR
                     MEAINESLHPPMDNRVREACQYISDHLADSNFDIASVAQHVCLSPSRLSHLFRQQLGIS
                     VLSWREDQRISQAKLLLSTTRMPIATVGRNVGFDDQLYFSRVFKKCTGASPSEFRAGCE
                     EKVNDVAVKLS"
     promoter        4549..4833
                     /gene="araBAD"
                     /label=araBAD promoter
                     /note="promoter of the L-arabinose operon of E. coli; the
                     araC regulatory gene is transcribed in the opposite
                     direction (Guzman et al., 1995)"
     primer_bind     4756..4775
                     /label=pBAD Forward
                     /note="For vectors with E. coli araBAD promoter, forward
                     primer"
     RBS             4860..4882
                     /note="efficient ribosome binding site from bacteriophage
                     T7 gene 10 (Olins and Rangwala, 1989)"
ORIGIN
        1 tatgatcaaa atagccacac gtaaatattt aggcaaacaa aatgtctatg acattggagt
       61 tgagcgcgac cataattttg cactcaaaaa tggcttcata gcttctaatt gtttcaatgg
      121 tacccagtac aaacttatcc tgaacggtaa aaccctgaaa ggtgaaacca ccaccgaagc
      181 tgttgacgct gctaccgcgg aaaaagtttt caaacagtac gctaacgaca acggtgttga
      241 cggtgaatgg acctacgacg acgctaccaa aacctacacc gtaacggaat aagcttggct
      301 gttttggcgg atgagagaag attttcagcc tgatacagat taaatcagaa cgcagaagcg
      361 gtctgataaa acagaatttg cctggcggca gtagcgcggt ggtcccacct gaccccatgc
      421 cgaactcaga agtgaaacgc cgtagcgccg atggtagtgt ggggtccccc atgcgagagt
      481 agggaactgc caggcatcaa ataaaacgaa aggctcagtg caaagactgg gcctttcgtt
      541 ttatctgttg tttgtcggtg aacgctctcc tgagtaggac aaatccgccg ggagcggatt
      601 tgaacgttgc gaagcaacgg cccggagggt ggcgggcagg acgcccgcca taaactgcca
      661 ggcatcaaat taagcagaag gccatcctga cggatggcct ttttgcgttt ctacaaactc
      721 tttgtttatt tttctaaata cattcaaata tgtatccgct catgagacaa taaccctgat
      781 aaatgcttca ataatattga aaaaggaaga gtatgagtat tcaacatttc cgtgtcgccc
      841 ttattccctt ttttgcggca ttttgccttc ctgtttttgc tcacccagaa acgctggtga
      901 aagtaaaaga tgctgaagat cagttgggtg cacgagtggg ttacatcgaa ctggatctca
      961 acagcggtaa gatccttgag agttttcgcc ccgaagaacg ttttccaatg atgagcactt
     1021 ttaaagttct gctatgtggc gcggtattat cccgtgttga cgccgggcaa gagcaactcg
     1081 gtcgccgcat acactattct cagaatgact tggttgagta ctcaccagtc acagaaaagc
     1141 atcttacgga tggcatgaca gtaagagaat tatgcagtgc tgccataacc atgagtgata
     1201 acactgcggc caacttactt ctgacaacga tcggaggacc gaaggagcta accgcttttt
     1261 tgcacaacat gggggatcat gtaactcgcc ttgatcgttg ggaaccggag ctgaatgaag
     1321 ccataccaaa cgacgagcgt gacaccacga tgcctgcagc aatggcaaca acgttgcgca
     1381 aactattaac tggcgaacta cttactctag cttcccggca acaattaata gactggatgg
     1441 aggcggataa agttgcagga ccacttctgc gctcggccct tccggctggc tggtttattg
     1501 ctgataaatc tggagccggt gagcgtgggt ctcgcggtat cattgcagca ctggggccag
     1561 atggtaagcc ctcccgtatc gtagttatct acacgacggg gagtcaggca actatggatg
     1621 aacgaaatag acagatcgct gagataggtg cctcactgat taagcattgg taactgtcag
     1681 accaagttta ctcatatata ctttagattg attnnnnnnn nnnnnnnnnn nnnnnnnnnn
     1741 nnnnnnnnnn nnnnnnnnnn nnnnnnnnnn nnnnnnnnnn nnnnnnnnnn nnnnnnnnnn
     1801 nnnnnnnnnn nnnnnnnnnn nnnnnnnnnn nnnnnnnncn nnnnnnnnnn nnnnnnnnnn
     1861 nnnnnnnnnn nnnnnnnnnn nnnnnnnnnn nnnnnnnnnn nnnnnnnnnn nnnnnnnnnn
     1921 nnnnnnnnnn nnnnnnnnnn nnnnnnnnnn nnnnnnnnnn nnnnnnnnnn nnnnnnnnnn
     1981 cctttgacgt tggagtccac gttctttaat agtggactct tgttccaaac tggaacaaca
     2041 ctcaacccta tctcgggcta ttcttttgat ttataaggga ttttgccgat ttcggcctat
     2101 tggttaaaaa atgagctgat ttaacaaaaa tttaacgcga attttaacaa aatattaacg
     2161 tttacaattt aaaaggatct aggtgaagat cctttttgat aatctcatga ccaaaatccc
     2221 ttaacgtgag ttttcgttcc actgagcgtc agaccccgta gaaaagatca aaggatcttc
     2281 ttgagatcct ttttttctgc gcgtaatctg ctgcttgcaa acaaaaaaac caccgctacc
     2341 agcggtggtt tgtttgccgg atcaagagct accaactctt tttccgaagg taactggctt
     2401 cagcagagcg cagataccaa atactgtcct tctagtgtag ccgtagttag gccaccactt
     2461 caagaactct gtagcaccgc ctacatacct cgctctgcta atcctgttac cagtggctgc
     2521 tgccagtggc gataagtcgt gtcttaccgg gttggactca agacgatagt taccggataa
     2581 ggcgcagcgg tcgggctgaa cggggggttc gtgcacacag cccagcttgg agcgaacgac
     2641 ctacaccgaa ctgagatacc tacagcgtga gcattgagaa agcgccacgc ttcccgaagg
     2701 gagaaaggcg gacaggtatc cggtaagcgg cagggtcgga acaggagagc gcacgaggga
     2761 gcttccaggg ggaaacgcct ggtatcttta tagtcctgtc gggtttcgcc acctctgact
     2821 tgagcgtcga tttttgtgat gctcgtcagg ggggcggagc ctatggaaaa acgccagcaa
     2881 cgcggccttt ttacggttcc tggccttttg ctggcctttt gctcacatgt tctttcctgc
     2941 gttatcccct gattctgtgg ataaccgtat taccgccttt gagtgagctg ataccgctcg
     3001 ccgcagccga acgaccgagc gcagcgagtc agtgagcgag gaagcggaag agcgcctgat
     3061 gcggtatttt ctccttacgc atctgtgcgg tatttcacac cggatatggt gcactctcag
     3121 tacaatctgc tctgatgccg catagttaag ccagtataca ctccgctatc gctacgtgac
     3181 tgggtcatgg ctgcgccccg acacccgcca acacccgctg acgcgccctg acgggcttgt
     3241 ctgctcccgg catccgctta cagacaagct gtgaccgtct ccgggagctg catgtgtcag
     3301 aggttttcac cgtcatcacc gaaacgcgcg aggcagcaag gagatggcgc ccaacagtcc
     3361 cccggccacg gggcctgcca ccatacccac gccgaaacaa gcgctcatga gcccgaagtg
     3421 gcgagcccga tcttccccat cggtgatgtc ggcgatatag gcgccagcaa ccgcacctgt
     3481 ggcgccggtg atgccggcca cgatgcgtcc ggcgtagagg atctaattct catgtttgac
     3541 agcttatcat cgatgcataa tgtgcctgtc aaatggacga agcagggatt ctgcaaaccc
     3601 tatgctactc cgtcaagccg tcaattgtct gattcgttac caattatgac aacttgacgg
     3661 ctacatcatt cactttttct tcacaaccgg cacggaactc gctcgggctg gccccggtgc
     3721 attttttaaa tacccgcgag aaatagagtt gatcgtcaaa accaacattg cgaccgacgg
     3781 tggcgatagg catccgggtg gtgctcaaaa gcagcttcgc ctggctgata cgttggtcct
     3841 cgcgccagct taagacgcta atccctaact gctggcggaa aagatgtgac agacgcgacg
     3901 gcgacaagca aacatgctgt gcgacgctgg cgatatcaaa attgctgtct gccaggtgat
     3961 cgctgatgta ctgacaagcc tcgcgtaccc gattatccat cggtggatgg agcgactcgt
     4021 taatcgcttc catgcgccgc agtaacaatt gctcaagcag atttatcgcc agcagctccg
     4081 aatagcgccc ttccccttgc ccggcgttaa tgatttgccc aaacaggtcg ctgaaatgcg
     4141 gctggtgcgc ttcatccggg cgaaagaacc ccgtattggc aaatattgac ggccagttaa
     4201 gccattcatg ccagtaggcg cgcggacgaa agtaaaccca ctggtgatac cattcgcgag
     4261 cctccggatg acgaccgtag tgatgaatct ctcctggcgg gaacagcaaa atatcacccg
     4321 gtcggcaaac aaattctcgt ccctgatttt tcaccacccc ctgaccgcga atggtgagat
     4381 tgagaatata acctttcatt cccagcggtc ggtcgataaa aaaatcgaga taaccgttgg
     4441 cctcaatcgg cgttaaaccc gccaccagat gggcattaaa cgagtatccc ggcagcaggg
     4501 gatcattttg cgcttcagcc atacttttca tactcccgcc attcagagaa gaaaccaatt
     4561 gtccatattg catcagacat tgccgtcact gcgtctttta ctggctcttc tcgctaacca
     4621 aaccggtaac cccgcttatt aaaagcattc tgtaacaaag cgggaccaaa gccatgacaa
     4681 aaacgcgtaa caaaagtgtc tataatcacg gcagaaaagt ccacattgat tatttgcacg
     4741 gcgtcacact ttgctatgcc atagcatttt tatccataag attagcggat cctacctgac
     4801 gctttttatc gcaactctct actgtttctc catacccgtt tttttgggct agaaataatt
     4861 ttgtttaact ttaagaagga gatataca
//
