Features (pLannotate 1.2.2; 15 found; start..end, strand, type, name):
     58..80      +  RBS            RBS: efficient ribosome binding site from bacteriophage T7 gene 10 (Olins and Rangwala, 1989)
    214..371     +  CDS            GB1 (fragment): B1 domain of Streptococcal protein G effective as a solubilizing fusion partner (Cheng and Patel, 2004)
    466..581     +  ncRNA          5S rRNA: Accession: RF00001 - 5S ribosomal RNA
    585..671     +  terminator     rrnB T1 terminator: Escherichia coli rrnB; transcription terminator T1 from the E. coli rrnB gene
    763..790     +  terminator     rrnB T2 terminator: transcription terminator T2 from the E. coli rrnB gene
    809..900     +  promoter       AmpR promoter: bla
    901..1761    +  CDS            AmpR: β-lactamase; bla; confers resistance to ampicillin, carbenicillin, and related antibiotics
   1803..2183    +  rep_origin     M13 ori (sequence partly withheld): M13 bacteriophage origin of replication; arrow indicates direction of (+) strand synthesis
   2369..2957    +  rep_origin     ori: high-copy-number ColE1/pMB1/pBR322/pUC origin of replication
   3143..3283    -  misc_feature   bom: basis of mobility region from pBR322
   3385..3424    -  CDS            rop (fragment): Rop protein, which maintains plasmids at low copy number; rop
   3425..3610    -  CDS            TcR (fragment): tetracycline efflux protein; tet; confers resistance to tetracycline
   3620..3638    +  promoter       tet promoter (fragment): E. coli promoter for tetracycline efflux protein gene
   3728..4606    -  CDS            araC: L-arabinose regulatory protein; araC
   4633..31      +  promoter       araBAD promoter (across the origin): araBAD; promoter of the L-arabinose operon of E. coli; the araC regulatory gene is transcribed in the opposite direction (Guzman et al., 1995)
>Addgene plasmid #15335 | pSKBAD2 | addgene full sequence | sequence record 372925 | Addgene NGS Result
TTTTTATCGCAACTCTCTACTGTTTCTCCATACCCGTTTTTTTGGGCTAGAAATAATTTTGTTTAACTTT
AAGAAGGAGATATACATATGATCAAAATAGCCACACGTAAATATTTAGGCAAACAAAATGTCTATGACAT
TGGAGTTGAGCGCGACCATAATTTTGCACTCAAAAATGGCTTCATAGCTTCTAATTGTTTCAATGGTACC
CAGTACAAACTTATCCTGAACGGTAAAACCCTGAAAGGTGAAACCACCACCGAAGCTGTTGACGCTGCTA
CCGCGGAAAAAGTTTTCAAACAGTACGCTAACGACAACGGTGTTGACGGTGAATGGACCTACGACGACGC
TACCAAAACCTACACCGTAACGGAATAAGCTTGGCTGTTTTGGCGGATGAGAGAAGATTTTCAGCCTGAT
ACAGATTAAATCAGAACGCAGAAGCGGTCTGATAAAACAGAATTTGCCTGGCGGCAGTAGCGCGGTGGTC
CCACCTGACCCCATGCCGAACTCAGAAGTGAAACGCCGTAGCGCCGATGGTAGTGTGGGGTCTCCCCATG
CGAGAGTAGGGAACTGCCAGGCATCAAATAAAACGAAAGGCTCAGTCGAAAGACTGGGCCTTTCGTTTTA
TCTGTTGTTTGTCGGTGAACGCTCTCCTGAGTAGGACAAATCCGCCGGGAGCGGATTTGAACGTTGCGAA
GCAACGGCCCGGAGGGTGGCGGGCAGGACGCCCGCCATAAACTGCCAGGCATCAAATTAAGCAGAAGGCC
ATCCTGACGGATGGCCTTTTTGCGTTTCTACAAACTCTTTTGTTTATTTTTCTAAATACATTCAAATATG
TATCCGCTCATGAGACAATAACCCTGATAAATGCTTCAATAATATTGAAAAAGGAAGAGTATGAGTATTC
AACATTTCCGTGTCGCCCTTATTCCCTTTTTTGCGGCATTTTGCCTTCCTGTTTTTGCTCACCCAGAAAC
GCTGGTGAAAGTAAAAGATGCTGAAGATCAGTTGGGTGCACGAGTGGGTTACATCGAACTGGATCTCAAC
AGCGGTAAGATCCTTGAGAGTTTTCGCCCCGAAGAACGTTTTCCAATGATGAGCACTTTTAAAGTTCTGC
TATGTGGCGCGGTATTATCCCGTGTTGACGCCGGGCAAGAGCAACTCGGTCGCCGCATACACTATTCTCA
GAATGACTTGGTTGAGTACTCACCAGTCACAGAAAAGCATCTTACGGATGGCATGACAGTAAGAGAATTA
TGCAGTGCTGCCATAACCATGAGTGATAACACTGCGGCCAACTTACTTCTGACAACGATCGGAGGACCGA
AGGAGCTAACCGCTTTTTTGCACAACATGGGGGATCATGTAACTCGCCTTGATCGTTGGGAACCGGAGCT
GAATGAAGCCATACCAAACGACGAGCGTGACACCACGATGCCTGCAGCAATGGCAACAACGTTGCGCAAA
CTATTAACTGGCGAACTACTTACTCTAGCTTCCCGGCAACAATTAATAGACTGGATGGAGGCGGATAAAG
TTGCAGGACCACTTCTGCGCTCGGCCCTTCCGGCTGGCTGGTTTATTGCTGATAAATCTGGAGCCGGTGA
GCGTGGGTCTCGCGGTATCATTGCAGCACTGGGGCCAGATGGTAAGCCCTCCCGTATCGTAGTTATCTAC
ACGACGGGGAGTCAGGCAACTATGGATGAACGAAATAGACAGATCGCTGAGATAGGTGCCTCACTGATTA
AGCATTGGTAACTGTCAGACCAAGTTTACTCATATATACTTTAGATTGATT
[125 nt withheld, positions 1802-1926]
C
[141 nt withheld, positions 1928-2068]
CCTTTGACGTTGGAGTCCACGTTCTTTAATAGTGGACTCTTGTTCCAAACTGGAACAACACTCAACCCTA
TCTCGGGCTATTCTTTTGATTTATAAGGGATTTTGCCGATTTCGGCCTATTGGTTAAAAAATGAGCTGAT
TTAACAAAAATTTAACGCGAATTTTAACAAAATATTAACGTTTACAATTTAAAAGGATCTAGGTGAAGAT
CCTTTTTGATAATCTCATGACCAAAATCCCTTAACGTGAGTTTTCGTTCCACTGAGCGTCAGACCCCGTA
GAAAAGATCAAAGGATCTTCTTGAGATCCTTTTTTTCTGCGCGTAATCTGCTGCTTGCAAACAAAAAAAC
CACCGCTACCAGCGGTGGTTTGTTTGCCGGATCAAGAGCTACCAACTCTTTTTCCGAAGGTAACTGGCTT
CAGCAGAGCGCAGATACCAAATACTGTCCTTCTAGTGTAGCCGTAGTTAGGCCACCACTTCAAGAACTCT
GTAGCACCGCCTACATACCTCGCTCTGCTAATCCTGTTACCAGTGGCTGCTGCCAGTGGCGATAAGTCGT
GTCTTACCGGGTTGGACTCAAGACGATAGTTACCGGATAAGGCGCAGCGGTCGGGCTGAACGGGGGGTTC
GTGCACACAGCCCAGCTTGGAGCGAACGACCTACACCGAACTGAGATACCTACAGCGTGAGCTATGAGAA
AGCGCCACGCTTCCCGAAGGGAGAAAGGCGGACAGGTATCCGGTAAGCGGCAGGGTCGGAACAGGAGAGC
GCACGAGGGAGCTTCCAGGGGGAAACGCCTGGTATCTTTATAGTCCTGTCGGGTTTCGCCACCTCTGACT
TGAGCGTCGATTTTTGTGATGCTCGTCAGGGGGGCGGAGCCTATGGAAAAACGCCAGCAACGCGGCCTTT
TTACGGTTCCTGGCCTTTTGCTGGCCTTTTGCTCACATGTTCTTTCCTGCGTTATCCCCTGATTCTGTGG
ATAACCGTATTACCGCCTTTGAGTGAGCTGATACCGCTCGCCGCAGCCGAACGACCGAGCGCAGCGAGTC
AGTGAGCGAGGAAGCGGAAGAGCGCCTGATGCGGTATTTTCTCCTTACGCATCTGTGCGGTATTTCACAC
CGGATATGGTGCACTCTCAGTACAATCTGCTCTGATGCCGCATAGTTAAGCCAGTATACACTCCGCTATC
GCTACGTGACTGGGTCATGGCTGCGCCCCGACACCCGCCAACACCCGCTGACGCGCCCTGACGGGCTTGT
CTGCTCCCGGCATCCGCTTACAGACAAGCTGTGACCGTCTCCGGGAGCTGCATGTGTCAGAGGTTTTCAC
CGTCATCACCGAAACGCGCGAGGCAGAAGGAGATGGCGCCCAACAGTCCCCCGGCCACGGGGCCTGCCAC
CATACCCACGCCGAAACAAGCGCTCATGAGCCCGAAGTGGCGAGCCCGATCTTCCCCATCGGTGATGTCG
GCGATATAGGCGCCAGCAACCGCACCTGTGGCGCCGGTGATGCCGGCCACGATGCGTCCGGCGTAGAGGA
TCTGCTCATGTTTGACAGCTTATCATCGATGCATAATGTGCCTGTCAAATGGACGAAGCAGGGATTCTGC
AAACCCTATGCTACTCCGTCAAGCCGTCAATTGTCTGATTCGTTACCAATTATGACAACTTGACGGCTAC
ATCATTCACTTTTTCTTCACAACCGGCACGGAACTCGCTCGGGCTGGCCCCGGTGCATTTTTTAAATACC
CGCGAGAAATAGAGTTGATCGTCAAAACCAACATTGCGACCGACGGTGGCGATAGGCATCCGGGTGGTGC
TCAAAAGCAGCTTCGCCTGGCTGATACGTTGGTCCTCGCGCCAGCTTAAGACGCTAATCCCTAACTGCTG
GCGGAAAAGATGTGACAGACGCGACGGCGACAAGCAAACATGCTGTGCGACGCTGGCGATATCAAAATTG
CTGTCTGCCAGGTGATCGCTGATGTACTGACAAGCCTCGCGTACCCGATTATCCATCGGTGGATGGAGCG
ACTCGTTAATCGCTTCCATGCGCCGCAGTAACAATTGCTCAAGCAGATTTATCGCCAGCAGCTCCGAATA
GCGCCCTTCCCCTTGCCCGGCGTTAATGATTTGCCCAAACAGGTCGCTGAAATGCGGCTGGTGCGCTTCA
TCCGGGCGAAAGAACCCCGTATTGGCAAATATTGACGGCCAGTTAAGCCATTCATGCCAGTAGGCGCGCG
GACGAAAGTAAACCCACTGGTGATACCATTCGCGAGCCTCCGGATGACGACCGTAGTGATGAATCTCTCC
TGGCGGGAACAGCAAAATATCACCCGGTCGGCAAACAAATTCTCGTCCCTGATTTTTCACCACCCCCTGA
CCGCGAATGGTGAGATTGAGAATATAACCTTTCATTCCCAGCGGTCGGTCGATAAAAAAATCGAGATAAC
CGTTGGCCTCAATCGGCGTTAAACCCGCCACCAGATGGGCATTAAACGAGTATCCCGGCAGCAGGGGATC
ATTTTGCGCTTCAGCCATACTTTTCATACTCCCGCCATTCAGAGAAGAAACCAATTGTCCATATTGCATC
AGACATTGCCGTCACTGCGTCTTTTACTGGCTCTTCTCGCTAACCAAACCGGTAACCCCGCTTATTAAAA
GCATTCTGTAACAAAGCGGGACCAAAGCCATGACAAAAACGCGTAACAAAAGTGTCTATAATCACGGCAG
AAAAGTCCACATTGATTATTTGCACGGCGTCACACTTTGCTATGCCATAGCATTTTTATCCATAAGATTA
GCGGATCCTACCTGACGC
