>Addgene plasmid #15335 | pSKBAD2 | addgene partial sequence | sequence record 22486 | pBAD-F 5'-ATGCCATAGCATTTTTATCC-3'
CTTTTTATCGCACTCTCTACTGTTTCTCCATACCCGTTTTTTTGGGCTAGAAATAATTTTGTTTAACTTT
AAGAAGGAGATATACATATGATCAAAATAGCCACACGTAAATATTTAGGCAAACAAAATGTCTATGACAT
TGGAGTTGAGCGCGACCATAATTTTGCACTCAAAAATGGCTTCATAGCTTCTAATTGTTTCAATGGTACC
CAGTACAAACTTATCCTGAACGGTAAAACCCTGAAAGGTGAAACCACCACCGAAGCTGTTGACGCTGCTA
CCGCGGAAAAAGTTTTCAAACAGTACGCTAACGACAACGGTGTTGACGGTGAATGGACCTACGACGACGC
TACCAAAACCTACACCGTAACGGAATAAGCTTGGCTGTTTTGGCGGATGAGAGAAGATTTTCAGCCTGAT
ACAGATTAAATCAGAACGCAGAAGCGGTCTGATAAAACAGAATTTGCCTGGCGGCAGTAGCGCGGTGGTC
CCACCTGACCCCATGCCGAACTCAGAAGTGAAACGCCGTAGCGCCGATGGTAGTGTGGGGTCTCCCCATG
CGAGAGTAGGGAACTGCCAGGCATCAAATAAAACGAAAGGCTCAGTCGAAAGACTGGGCCTTTCGTTTTA
TCTGTTGTTTGTCGGTGAACGCTCTCCTGAGTAGGACAAATCCGCCGGGAGCGGATTTGAACGTTGCGAA
GC
